>Addgene plasmid #16063 | pLPC-NFLAG TRF1 deltaA | addgene partial sequence | sequence record 22429 | CMV-F 5'-CGCAAATGGGCGGTAGGCGTG-3'
AGCTCTCTGGCTAACTAGAGAACCCACTGCTTACTGGCTTATCGAAATTAATACGACTCACTATAGGGAG
ACCCAAGCTTGGTACCGAGCTCGGATCAGCCACCATGGACTACAAAGACGATGACGATAAAGGATCCGTG
GCCGAGGCCGAGGCCGTGGCTGCCGGCTGGATGCTCGATTTCCTCTGCCTCTCTCTTTGCCGAGCTTTCC
GCGACGGCCGCTCCGAGGACTTCCGCAGGACCCGCAACAGCGCAGAGGCTATTATTCATGGACTATCCAG
TCTAACAGCTTGCCAGTTGAGAACGATATACATATGTCAGTTTTTGACAAGAATTGCAGCAGGAAAAACC
CTTGATGCACAGTTTGAAAATGATGAACGAATTACACCCTTGGAATCAGCCCTGATGATTTGGGGTTCAA
TTGAAAAGGAACATGACAAACTTCATGAAGAAATACAGAATTTAATTAAAATTCAGGCTATAGCTGTTTG
TATGGAAAATGGCAACTTTAAAGAAGCAGAAGAAGTCTTTGAAAGAATATTTGGTGATCCAAATTCTCAT
ATGCCTTTCAAAAGCAAATTGCTTATGATAATCTCTCAGAAAGATACATTTCATTCCTTTTTTCAACACT
TCAGCTACAACCACATGATGGAGAAAATTAAGAGTTATGTGAATTATGTGCTAAGTGAAAAATCATCAAC
CTTTCTAAT
