[The description below was written by a language model from this plasmid's Addgene catalogue record.]
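Description:
pLPC-NFLAG TRF1 deltaA is a retroviral expression plasmid built on the pLPC backbone (about 5.6 kb without insert) for delivering a truncated human telomere protein into mammalian cells. It is maintained in E. coli as a high-copy plasmid under ampicillin selection, and transduced or transfected mammalian cells can be selected with puromycin. No feature table accompanies the entry, so the promoter driving the insert, the viral long terminal repeats and packaging signal, and the bacterial origin are not explicitly stated. As a retroviral vector, it would be expected to be packaged into viral particles in a suitable producer line so that the cassette integrates stably into target cells.

The payload is an approximately 1.1 kb fragment of human TERF1, which encodes TRF1, the TTAGGG repeat binding factor 1. It is cloned between BamHI and EcoRI sites, both of which are retained. The insert carries a deletion of the N-terminal acidic domain (amino acids 1–66), giving the "deltaA" form of the protein. A FLAG epitope supplied by the backbone is fused to the N-terminus, allowing the mutant to be detected or immunoprecipitated with anti-FLAG reagents and distinguished from endogenous TRF1.

TRF1 is a double-stranded telomeric DNA-binding component of the telomere protein complex. The associated publication concerns telomere damage signalling pathways in human and mouse cells. The construct therefore suits stable expression of an acidic-domain-deleted TRF1 to study that domain's contribution to telomere function, although the record does not describe the specific phenotype of this allele.
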