Addgene plasmid #16063: pLPC-NFLAG TRF1 deltaA
Depositing lab: Titia de Lange. Depositing organization: Rockefeller University. Publication: Different telomere damage signaling pathways in human and mouse cells. Smogorzewska A, de Lange T. EMBO J. 2002 Aug 15. 21(16):4338-48. 10.1093/emboj/cdf433 PubMed 12169636.
Backbone
  Vector backbone: pLPC
  Backbone size w/o insert (bp): 5600
  Vector type: Retroviral
  Selectable markers: Puromycin
Growth in bacteria
  Bacterial resistance: Ampicillin, 100 μg/mL
  Growth temperature: 37°C
  Growth strain: DH5alpha
  Copy number: High Copy
Gene/Insert
  Gene/Insert name: hTRF1 (alt names: human TTAGGG repeat binding factor 1; 2417; TERF1)
  Species: H. sapiens (human)
  Insert size (bp): 1116
  Mutation: Deleted acidic domain (aa1-66)
  Entrez Gene: TERF1 (a.k.a. PIN2, TRBF1, TRF, TRF1, hTRF1-AS, t-TRF1)
  Tag / fusion protein: Flag (N terminal on backbone)
  Cloning method: Restriction Enzyme; 5′ cloning site BamHI (not destroyed); 3′ cloning site EcoRI (not destroyed)
  Sequencing primers: 5′ taggcgtgtacggtggga; 3′ cttgccaaacctacaggt
Terms and licenses: Academic/Nonprofit Terms; Industry Terms: Not Available to Industry
Depositor comments: Karlseder et al., 2002, Science, 295, 2446-9
How to cite: pLPC-NFLAG TRF1 deltaA was a gift from Titia de Lange (Addgene plasmid # 16063 ; http://n2t.net/addgene:16063 ; RRID:Addgene_16063)
